>Addgene plasmid #233511 | pAAV Ef1a DIO GeNL_SS hGtACR1 | addgene full sequence | sequence record 467450 | Addgene NGS Result
CCTGCAGGCAGCTGCGCGCTCGCTCGCTCACTGAGGCCGCCCGGGCGTCGGGCGACCTTTGGTCGCCCGG
CCTCAGTGAGCGAGCGAGCGCGCAGAGAGGGAGTGGCCAACTCCATCACTAGGGGTTCCTGCGGCCGCAC
GCGTAAGCTTTGCAAAGATGGATAAAGTTTTAAACAGAGAGGAATCTTTGCAGCTAATGGACCTTCTAGG
TCTTGAAAGGAGTGGGAATTGGCTCCGGTGCCCGTCAGTGGGCAGAGCGCACATCGCCCACAGTCCCCGA
GAAGTTGGGGGGAGGGGTCGGCAATTGAACCGGTGCCTAGAGAAGGTGGCGCGGGGTAAACTGGGAAAGT
GATGTCGTGTACTGGCTCCGCCTTTTTCCCGAGGGTGGGGGAGAACCGTATATAAGTGCAGTAGTCGCCG
TGAACGTTCTTTTTCGCAACGGGTTTGCCGCCAGAACACAGGTAAGTGCCGTGTGTGGTTCCCGCGGGCC
TGGCCTCTTTACGGGTTATGGCCCTTGCGTGCCTTGAATTACTTCCACCTGGCTGCAGTACGTGATTCTT
GATCCCGAGCTTCGGGTTGGAAGTGGGTGGGAGAGTTCGAGGCCTTGCGCTTAAGGAGCCCCTTCGCCTC
GTGCTTGAGTTGAGGCCTGGCCTGGGCGCTGGGGCCGCCGCGTGCGAATCTGGTGGCACCTTCGCGCCTG
TCTCGCTGCTTTCGATAAGTCTCTAGCCATTTAAAATTTTTGATGACCTGCTGCGACGCTTTTTTTCTGG
CAAGATAGTCTTGTAAATGCGGGCCAAGATCTGCACACTGGTATTTCGGTTTTTGGGGCCGCGGGCGGCG
ACGGGGCCCGTGCGTCCCAGCGCACATGTTCGGCGAGGCGGGGCCTGCGAGCGCGGCCACCGAGAATCGG
ACGGGGGTAGTCTCAAGCTGGCCGGCCTGCTCTGGTGCCTGGCCTCGCGCCGCCGTGTATCGCCCCGCCC
TGGGCGGCAAGGCTGGCCCGGTCGGCACCAGTTGCGTGAGCGGAAAGATGGCCGCTTCCCGGCCCTGCTG
CAGGGAGCTCAAAATGGAGGACGCGGCGCTCGGGAGAGCGGGCGGGTGAGTCACCCACACAAAGGAAAAG
GGCCTTTCCGTCCTCAGCCGTCGCTTCATGTGACTCCACGGAGTACCGGGCGCCGTCCAGGCACCTCGAT
TAGTTCTCGAGCTTTTGGAGTACGTCGTCTTTAGGTTGGGGGGAGGGGTTTTATGCGATGGAGTTTCCCC
ACACTGAGTGGGTGGAGACTGAAGTTAGGCCAGCTTGGCACTTGATGTAATTCTCCTTGGAATTTGCCCT
TTTTGAGTTTGGATCTTGGTTCATTCTCAAGCCTCAGACAGTGGTTCAAAGTTTTTTTCTTCCATTTCAG
GTGTCGTGAGGTACCGGATCCTCTAGAGTCGACTCCGGAATAACTTCGTATAGGATACTTTATACGAAGT
TATGCAGAATGGTAGCTGGATTGTAGCTGCTATTAGCAATATGAAACCTCTTAATAACTTCGTATAGCAT
ACATTATACGAAGTTATGGCGCGCCACGCGTTCAGGTCTCGCCGGCTCTGGCGTCCTCGTACCTCTCGGT
GTTGCCCTTCTCCAGGTCCTGCTCGTACTCAGGCATCAGGGTGCCGTCCACGTTCCTGCCCTTCACGTAA
TCCCTGTCCCACTTGCCGTTCAGCAGGCCCCAGGTTGTAGCCCACAGCAGGATGCCGTAGGTGTTCTTGC
ACAGAGCGTCGCCCAGCAGGTACAGCACGCTGCTGGTGTTCTCGCTCATGATGCAGGCGCCGGTGCTGGA
GAAGCTCCACAGGATAGGGTAGGCCATCCAGCTCACGTAGAACACGATCCTCATCAGCTTCAGCCTCTCC
ACCACCTTCAGGGACATGGGGGAGCCGATGGTCTGGAAATCGTGGATGGTAATGGCGAAAATGGCGAAGG
CCACCACCATCTCGAAGATGAAGAAGATGCTGCTGATGAAACAGTACAGCCACACGTGCAGCGGGTCTAG
CACCACGGAGGCGGTGATGCCGAACACGGTGCAGATGCTGGAGGCGGCGATCATCATAGGGTTGAGGGGG
ATGCTCTTGTACTTCACGAGGGCCATATTGCTCACCAGGCCCAGCATGATAGGGCAGGTGCACAGCCAGC
TGGCCATTCTGGCCCAGGGCAGGTACTTGCCATTGGCCACTCTGATGTAGCCGTTTCCGGTGAAGGCCAG
GGAATAGGTGATCATCTCGGTGGTGGGCAGGTAGATGGCTTCCCAGGGCACCTTGGGGGCTCTGGTCACC
ATGAAGAACACCTGACAGGCGCTCACGACGGCCATCACCAGCTGGACGTACTTGATGCCGTCCAGGGTGA
TCAGGCTCTTCTCCACGCAGAACTGGTTCTCCCTGCTCCATTCGCCGTAGATGGCGGGATCACAGGTGAT
GCTGCTGGTGGCGGATCCGGCAATTCCACCACACTGGACTAGTGGGTCGCCCTCGAGGTTAGAGATCTTC
TTCAGCAGACGGTAACCGGTAACACCGTTGATGGTAACACGGAACAGCATAGAACCTTCAGGGGTGATCA
GACGTTCGTCGATGATCTTGTTACCGTTCCACAGGGTACCGGTAACGGTGATCTTATTACCGTCGAAAAC
AGCGATACCTTCGTAAGGACGACCGAAGTAGTTCAGCATGTTAGGGGTAACACCGTCGATAACCAGGGTA
CCGTATTCCATGATAACCTTGAAATGATGGTCGTCAACAGGGTAAACAACCTTGAAAACTTCTTCGATAT
GAGCCATCTGGTCAGCAGACAGACCTTCGTAAGGGATGATAACATGGATGTCGATCTTCAGACCGTTTTC
ACCAGAACGAACGATACGCTGGATAGGGGTAACAGAAACAGCCAGGGTCTGCAGAACAGAAGAAACACCA
CCCTGTTCCAGAACCTGGTCCAGGTTGTAAGCAGCGATCTGTTCCCAGTCACCAACGAAGTCTTCAAATC
CGGTAAAGGCCTTTTGCCACTCCTTGAAGTTGAGCTCGGTCTTGGAGTGCTTGAGCTCCGTCTTACGGAA
CACGTACATCGGCTGGTTCTTCAGATAGTTAGCCGCCATTGGCTTGGCAAAGGTGTAGGTGGTCCGCGCA
GTGCTCCGGTAGCGCTTGCCATTTCCAGTGGTGTAACTCCACTTAAAGGTACTGATGATGGTTTTGTCGT
TGGGGTAAGTCTTCTTCGACCTGCACCAGTCCGCAGCGGTCAGCGAGTTGGTCATCACAGGACCGTCAGC
AGGGAAACCAGTCCCCTTCACCTGGGCCTCTCCTTTGATGTGGCTTCCCTCGTAGGTGTAGCGGTAGTTA
ACAGTAAGGGAGGCACCATCTTCAAACTGCATTGTGCGATGGACTTGGTATCCGGAGCCATCTACCATGG
CGGCCTGGAAAGGCGACATCCCGTCAGGGTAGGGCAGGTACTGATGGAAGCCATACCCGATATGAGGGAC
CAGAATCCAGGGGGAGAACTGGAGGTCACCCTTGGTGGACTTCAGGTTTAACTCCTCATAACCATCATTT
GGATTGCCGGTGCCCTGACCCACCATGTCAAAGTCCACACCGTTGATGGAGCCAAAGATGTGTAACTCAT
GTGTCGCTGGGAGGCTAGCCATGTTATCCTCCTCGCCCTTGCTCACGGCCTCGGCCACAGCGATGCAGAT
CAGGGCAAACAGAACTTTGACTCCCATGGTGGCGGATCCAAGCTTACCGGTGCTAGCATAACTTCGTATA
AAGTATCCTATACGAAGTTATTTGCCTTAACCCAGAAATTATCACTGTTATTCTTTAGAATGGTGCAAAG
AATAACTTCGTATAATGTATGCTATACGAAGTTATGAATTCGATATCAAGCTTATCGATAATCAACCTCT
GGATTACAAAATTTGTGAAAGATTGACTGGTATTCTTAACTATGTTGCTCCTTTTACGCTATGTGGATAC
GCTGCTTTAATGCCTTTGTATCATGCTATTGCTTCCCGTATGGCTTTCATTTTCTCCTCCTTGTATAAAT
CCTGGTTGCTGTCTCTTTATGAGGAGTTGTGGCCCGTTGTCAGGCAACGTGGCGTGGTGTGCACTGTGTT
TGCTGACGCAACCCCCACTGGTTGGGGCATTGCCACCACCTGTCAGCTCCTTTCCGGGACTTTCGCTTTC
CCCCTCCCTATTGCCACGGCGGAACTCATCGCCGCCTGCCTTGCCCGCTGCTGGACAGGGGCTCGGCTGT
TGGGCACTGACAATTCCGTGGTGTTGTCGGGGAAATCATCGTCCTTTCCTTGGCTGCTCGCCTATGTTGC
CACCTGGATTCTGCGCGGGACGTCCTTCTGCTACGTCCCTTCGGCCCTCAATCCAGCGGACCTTCCTTCC
CGCGGCCTGCTGCCGGCTCTGCGGCCTCTTCCGCGTCTTCGCCTTCGCCCTCAGACGAGTCGGATCTCCC
TTTGGGCCGCCTCCCCGCATCGATACCGAGCGCTGCTCGAGAGATCTTCGACTGTGCCTTCTAGTTGCCA
GCCATCTGTTGTTTGCCCCTCCCCCGTGCCTTCCTTGACCCTGGAAGGTGCCACTCCCACTGTCCTTTCC
TAATAAAATGAGGAAATTGCATCGCATTGTCTGAGTAGGTGTCATTCTATTCTGGGGGGTGGGGTGGGGC
AGGACAGCAAGGGGGAGGATTGGGAAGACAATAGCAGGCATGAGATCTCACGTGCGGACCGAGCGGCCGC
AGGAACCCCTAGTGATGGAGTTGGCCACTCCCTCTCTGCGCGCTCGCTCGCTCACTGAGGCCGGGCGACC
AAAGGTCGCCCGACGCCCGGGCTTTGCCCGGGCGGCCTCAGTGAGCGAGCGAGCGCGCAGCTGCCTGCAG
GGGCGCCTGATGCGGTATTTTCTCCTTACGCATCTGTGCGGTATTTCACACCGCATA
[95 nt withheld, positions 4958-5052]
T
[46 nt withheld, positions 5054-5099]
C
[141 nt withheld, positions 5101-5241]
CCTTTGACGTTGGAGTCCACGTTCTTT
[37 nt withheld, positions 5269-5305]
ACTCTATCTCGGGCTATTCTTTTGATTTATAAGGGATTTTGCCGATTTCGGTCTATTGGTTAAAAAATGA
GCTGATTTAACAAAAATTTAACGCGAATTTTAACAAAATATTAACGTTTACAATTTTATGGTGCACTCTC
AGTACAATCTGCTCTGATGCCGCATAGTTAAGCCAGCCCCGACACCCGCCAACACCCGCTGACGCGCCCT
GACGGGCTTGTCTGCTCCCGGCATCCGCTTACAGACAAGCTGTGACCGTCTCCGGGAGCTGCATGTGTCA
GAGGTTTTCACCGTCATCACCGAAACGCGCGAGACGAAAGGGCCTCGTGATACGCCTATTTTTATAGGTT
AATGTCATGATAATAATGGTTTCTTAGACGTCAGGTGGCACTTTTCGGGGAAATGTGCGCGGAACCCCTA
TTTGTTTATTTTTCTAAATACATTCAAATATGTATCCGCTCATGAGACAATAACCCTGATAAATGCTTCA
ATAATATTGAAAAAGGAAGAGTATGAGTATTCAACATTTCCGTGTCGCCCTTATTCCCTTTTTTGCGGCA
TTTTGCCTTCCTGTTTTTGCTCACCCAGAAACGCTGGTGAAAGTAAAAGATGCTGAAGATCAGTTGGGTG
CACGAGTGGGTTACATCGAACTGGATCTCAACAGCGGTAAGATCCTTGAGAGTTTTCGCCCCGAAGAACG
TTTTCCAATGATGAGCACTTTTAAAGTTCTGCTATGTGGCGCGGTATTATCCCGTATTGACGCCGGGCAA
GAGCAACTCGGTCGCCGCATACACTATTCTCAGAATGACTTGGTTGAGTACTCACCAGTCACAGAAAAGC
ATCTTACGGATGGCATGACAGTAAGAGAATTATGCAGTGCTGCCATAACCATGAGTGATAACACTGCGGC
CAACTTACTTCTGACAACGATCGGAGGACCGAAGGAGCTAACCGCTTTTTTGCACAACATGGGGGATCAT
GTAACTCGCCTTGATCGTTGGGAACCGGAGCTGAATGAAGCCATACCAAACGACGAGCGTGACACCACGA
TGCCTGTAGCAATGGCAACAACGTTGCGCAAACTATTAACTGGCGAACTACTTACTCTAGCTTCCCGGCA
ACAATTAATAGACTGGATGGAGGCGGATAAAGTTGCAGGACCACTTCTGCGCTCGGCCCTTCCGGCTGGC
TGGTTTATTGCTGATAAATCTGGAGCCGGTGAGCGTGGGTCTCGCGGTATCATTGCAGCACTGGGGCCAG
ATGGTAAGCCCTCCCGTATCGTAGTTATCTACACGACGGGGAGTCAGGCAACTATGGATGAACGAAATAG
ACAGATCGCTGAGATAGGTGCCTCACTGATTAAGCATTGGTAACTGTCAGACCAAGTTTACTCATATATA
CTTTAGATTGATTTAAAACTTCATTTTTAATTTAAAAGGATCTAGGTGAAGATCCTTTTTGATAATCTCA
TGACCAAAATCCCTTAACGTGAGTTTTCGTTCCACTGAGCGTCAGACCCCGTAGAAAAGATCAAAGGATC
TTCTTGAGATCCTTTTTTTCTGCGCGTAATCTGCTGCTTGCAAACAAAAAAACCACCGCTACCAGCGGTG
GTTTGTTTGCCGGATCAAGAGCTACCAACTCTTTTTCCGAAGGTAACTGGCTTCAGCAGAGCGCAGATAC
CAAATACTGTTCTTCTAGTGTAGCCGTAGTTAGGCCACCACTTCAAGAACTCTGTAGCACCGCCTACATA
CCTCGCTCTGCTAATCCTGTTACCAGTGGCTGCTGCCAGTGGCGATAAGTCGTGTCTTACCGGGTTGGAC
TCAAGACGATAGTTACCGGATAAGGCGCAGCGGTCGGGCTGAACGGGGGGTTCGTGCACACAGCCCAGCT
TGGAGCGAACGACCTACACCGAACTGAGATACCTACAGCGTGAGCTATGAGAAAGCGCCACGCTTCCCGA
AGGGAGAAAGGCGGACAGGTATCCGGTAAGCGGCAGGGTCGGAACAGGAGAGCGCACGAGGGAGCTTCCA
GGGGGAAACGCCTGGTATCTTTATAGTCCTGTCGGGTTTCGCCACCTCTGACTTGAGCGTCGATTTTTGT
GATGCTCGTCAGGGGGGCGGAGCCTATGGAAAAACGCCAGCAACGCGGCCTTTTTACGGTTCCTGGCCTT
TTGCTGGCCTTTTGCTCACATGT
Features (pLannotate 1.2.2; 25 found; start..end, strand, type, name):
     12..39      +  repeat_region  AAV2 ITR (fragment): inverted terminal repeat of adeno-associated virus serotype 2 inverted
     68..95      +  repeat_region  AAV2 ITR (fragment): inverted terminal repeat of adeno-associated virus serotype 2 inverted
    158..224     +  CDS            small t antigen (fragment): SV40 (simian virus 40) small t antigen
    231..1409    +  promoter       EF-1α promoter: strong constitutive promoter for human elongation factor EF-1α
   1416..1433    +  misc_feature   MCS (fragment): pUC18/19 multiple cloning site
   1440..1473    +  protein_bind   lox2272: Cre-mediated recombination occurs in the 8-bp core sequence (GGATACTT). lox2272 sites are compatible with each other, but incompatible with loxP or loxN sites (Lee and Saito, 1988). Cre recombinase
   1474..1523    -  intron         β-globin intron (fragment): internally truncated intron from human β-globin
   1524..1557    +  protein_bind   loxP: Cre-mediated recombination occurs in the 8-bp core sequence (GCATACAT). Cre recombinase
   2514..3026    -  CDS            LUCI_OPLGR (fragment): Experimental evidence at protein level: Swiss-Prot protein existence level 1. Catalytic subunit of oplophorus-luciferin 2-monooxygenase. Oxidoreductase that converts coelenterazine (the oplophorus luciferin) to coelenteramide under emission of blue light with a maximum at 454 nm. Is also active with bisdeoxycoelenterazine. From Oplophorus gracilirostris (Luminous shrimp).
   3012..3686    -  CDS            mNeonGreen: mNeonGreen is a basic (constitutively fluorescent) green/yellow fluorescent protein published in 2013, derived from Branchiostoma lanceolatum. It is reported to be a very rapidly-maturing monomer with moderate acid sensitivity.
   3687..3737    -  CDS            hGLuc (fragment): secreted Gaussia luciferase human codon-optimized
   3768..3801    -  protein_bind   lox2272: Cre-mediated recombination occurs in the 8-bp core sequence (GGATACTT). lox2272 sites are compatible with each other, but incompatible with loxP or loxN sites (Lee and Saito, 1988). Cre recombinase
   3802..3851    -  intron         β-globin intron (fragment): internally truncated intron from human β-globin
   3852..3885    -  protein_bind   loxP: Cre-mediated recombination occurs in the 8-bp core sequence (GCATACAT). Cre recombinase
   3886..3910    +  misc_feature   MCS (fragment): pBluescript multiple cloning site
   3910..4498    +  misc_feature   WPRE: woodchuck hepatitis virus posttranscriptional regulatory element
   4532..4643    +  polyA_signal   bGH poly(A) signal: bovine growth hormone polyadenylation signal
   4761..4901    +  repeat_region  AAV2 ITR: inverted terminal repeat of adeno-associated virus serotype 2 inverted
   4906..4957    -  misc_feature   bom (fragment): basis of mobility region from pBR322
   4976..5431    +  rep_origin     f1 ori (sequence partly withheld): f1 bacteriophage origin of replication; arrow indicates direction of (+) strand synthesis
   5432..5481    -  misc_feature   bom (fragment): basis of mobility region from pBR322
   5583..5618    -  CDS            rop (fragment): Rop protein, which maintains plasmids at low copy number; rop
   5713..5817    +  promoter       AmpR promoter: bla
   5818..6678    +  CDS            AmpR: β-lactamase; bla; confers resistance to ampicillin, carbenicillin, and related antibiotics
   6849..7437    +  rep_origin     ori: high-copy-number ColE1/pMB1/pBR322/pUC origin of replication
