[The description below was written by a language model from this plasmid's Addgene catalogue record and pLannotate feature annotations shown in this document.]
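Description:
pAAV Ef1a DIO GeNL_SS hGtACR1 is an adeno-associated virus transfer plasmid built on a pAAV backbone for Cre-dependent expression of a luciferase–opsin fusion used in bioluminescent optogenetics. It is propagated in bacteria through a ColE1/pUC-type origin with ampicillin selection (AmpR), and it also carries an f1 phage origin. The catalogue lists it as low copy and grown in a recombination-reduced strain, a common precaution for the repeat-rich AAV2 inverted terminal repeats. The ITRs flank the expression cassette and allow it to be packaged into recombinant AAV. The right ITR is annotated in full, whereas only short fragments of the left one were detected. The sequenced record (7,498 nt) is also slightly shorter than the stated total size of 7,613 bp.

Between the ITRs, the human EF-1α promoter drives a DIO (double-floxed inverted orientation) cassette, followed by a WPRE to enhance transcript expression and a bGH polyadenylation signal. The coding region sits in antisense orientation between opposing lox2272 and loxP pairs, so it is silent until Cre recombinase inverts and locks it into the sense orientation, restricting expression to Cre-expressing cells. The open reading frame begins with the Gaussia luciferase signal sequence, then mNeonGreen fused to an Oplophorus-derived luciferase variant (listed as ISN-IE), together forming the GeNL light emitter. This is joined to hGtACR1, the anion channelrhodopsin from Guillardia theta. The feature table does not annotate the opsin itself, but an unannotated stretch within the floxed region matches its expected position. On supplying luciferin substrate, the emitted light should activate the tethered inhibitory opsin, allowing chemically triggered silencing of the targeted cells. The associated publication applied this approach to circuit manipulation in Huntington's disease research.
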