Addgene plasmid #233511: pAAV Ef1a DIO GeNL_SS hGtACR1
Purpose: Luciferase opsin fusion protein for bioluminescent optogenetics
Depositing lab: Ute Hochgeschwender. Depositing organization: Central Michigan University. Publication: Presymptomatic targeted circuit manipulation for ameliorating Huntington's disease pathogenesis. Ikefuama EC, Slaviero AN, Silvagnoli AD, Crespo EL, Schalau R, Gott M, Tree MO, Dunbar GL, Rossignol J, Hochgeschwender U. iScience. 2025 Feb 13;28(3):112022. doi: 10.1016/j.isci.2025.112022. eCollection 2025 Mar 21. PubMed 40092615.
Backbone
  Vector backbone: pAAV
  Backbone size w/o insert (bp): 5336
  Total vector size (bp): 7613
  Vector type: AAV
Growth in bacteria
  Bacterial resistance: Ampicillin, 100 μg/mL
  Growth temperature: 37°C
  Growth strain: NEB Stable
  Copy number: Low Copy
Gene/Insert 1
  Gene/Insert name: mNeonGreen
  Insert size (bp): 676
  Tag / fusion protein: Gaussia luciferase signal sequence (N terminal on insert)
Gene/Insert 2
  Gene/Insert name: ISN-IE
  Species: Oplophorus
  Insert size (bp): 498
Gene/Insert 3
  Gene/Insert name: hGtACR1
  Species: Guillardia theta
  Insert size (bp): 991
Terms and licenses: Academic/Nonprofit Terms; Industry Terms: Not Available to Industry
How to cite: pAAV Ef1a DIO GeNL_SS hGtACR1 was a gift from Ute Hochgeschwender (Addgene plasmid # 233511 ; http://n2t.net/addgene:233511 ; RRID:Addgene_233511)
